>Addgene plasmid #114195 | lenti EF1a-FLAG-dCas9-VPR | addgene full sequence | sequence record 221392 | Addgene NGS Result
ACGCGTTAAGTCGACAATCAACCTCTGGATTACAAAATTTGTGAAAGATTGACTGGTATTCTTAACTATG
TTGCTCCTTTTACGCTATGTGGATACGCTGCTTTAATGCCTTTGTATCATGCTATTGCTTCCCGTATGGC
TTTCATTTTCTCCTCCTTGTATAAATCCTGGTTGCTGTCTCTTTATGAGGAGTTGTGGCCCGTTGTCAGG
CAACGTGGCGTGGTGTGCACTGTGTTTGCTGACGCAACCCCCACTGGTTGGGGCATTGCCACCACCTGTC
AGCTCCTTTCCGGGACTTTCGCTTTCCCCCTCCCTATTGCCACGGCGGAACTCATCGCCGCCTGCCTTGC
CCGCTGCTGGACAGGGGCTCGGCTGTTGGGCACTGACAATTCCGTGGTGTTGTCGGGGAAATCATCGTCC
TTTCCTTGGCTGCTCGCCTGTGTTGCCACCTGGATTCTGCGCGGGACGTCCTTCTGCTACGTCCCTTCGG
CCCTCAATCCAGCGGACCTTCCTTCCCGCGGCCTGCTGCCGGCTCTGCGGCCTCTTCCGCGTCTTCGCCT
TCGCCCTCAGACGAGTCGGATCTCCCTTTGGGCCGCCTCCCCGCGTCGACTTTAAGACCAATGACTTACA
AGGCAGCTGTAGATCTTAGCCACTTTTTAAAAGAAAAGGGGGGACTGGAAGGGCTAATTCACTCCCAACG
AAGACAAGATCTGCTTTTTGCTTGTACTGGGTCTCTCTGGTTAGACCAGATCTGAGCCTGGGAGCTCTCT
GGCTAACTAGGGAACCCACTGCTTAAGCCTCAATAAAGCTTGCCTTGAGTGCTTCAAGTAGTGTGTGCCC
GTCTGTTGTGTGACTCTGGTAACTAGAGATCCCTCAGACCCTTTTAGTCAGTGTGGAAAATCTCTAGCAG
GGCCCGTTTAAACCCGCTGATCAGCCTCGACTGTGCCTTCTAGTTGCCAGCCATCTGTTGTTTGCCCCTC
CCCCGTGCCTTCCTTGACCCTGGAAGGTGCCACTCCCACTGTCCTTTCCTAATAAAATGAGGAAATTGCA
TCGCATTGTCTGAGTAGGTGTCATTCTATTCTGGGGGGTGGGGTGGGGCAGGACAGCAAGGGGGAGGATT
GGGAAGACAATAGCAGGCATGCTGGGGATGCGGTGGGCTCTATGGCTTCTGAGGCGGAAAGAACCAGCTG
GGGCTCTAGGGGGTATCCCC
[124 nt withheld, positions 1211-1334]
C
[91 nt withheld, positions 1336-1426]
A
[49 nt withheld, positions 1428-1476]
CCTTTGACGTTGGAGTCCACGTTCTTT
[37 nt withheld, positions 1504-1540]
ACCCTATCTCGGTCTATTCTTTTGATTTATAAGGGATTTTGCCGATTTCGGCCTATTGGTTAAAAAATGA
GCTGATTTAACAAAAATTTAACGCGAATTAATTCTGTGGAATGTGTGTCAGTTAGGGTGTGGAAAGTCCC
CAGGCTCCCCAGCAGGCAGAAGTATGCAAAGCATGCATCTCAATTAGTCAGCAACCAGGTGTGGAAAGTC
CCCAGGCTCCCCAGCAGGCAGAAGTATGCAAAGCATGCATCTCAATTAGTCAGCAACCATAGTCCCGCCC
CTAACTCCGCCCATCCCGCCCCTAACTCCGCCCAGTTCCGCCCATTCTCCGCCCCATGGCTGACTAATTT
TTTTTATTTATGCAGAGGCCGAGGCCGCCTCTGCCTCTGAGCTATTCCAGAAGTAGTGAGGAGGCTTTTT
TGGAGGCCTAGGCTTTTGCAAAAAGCTCCCGGGAGCTTGTATATCCATTTTCGGATCTGATCAGCACGTG
TTGACAATTAATCATCGGCATAGTATATCGGCATAGTATAATACGACAAGGTGAGGAACTAAACCATGGC
CAAGTTGACCAGTGCCGTTCCGGTGCTCACCGCGCGCGACGTCGCCGGAGCGGTCGAGTTCTGGACCGAC
CGGCTCGGGTTCTCCCGGGACTTCGTGGAGGACGACTTCGCCGGTGTGGTCCGGGACGACGTGACCCTGT
TCATCAGCGCGGTCCAGGACCAGGTGGTGCCGGACAACACCCTGGCCTGGGTGTGGGTGCGCGGCCTGGA
CGAGCTGTACGCCGAGTGGTCGGAGGTCGTGTCCACGAACTTCCGGGACGCCTCCGGGCCGGCCATGACC
GAGATCGGCGAGCAGCCGTGGGGGCGGGAGTTCGCCCTGCGCGACCCGGCCGGCAACTGCGTGCACTTCG
TGGCCGAGGAGCAGGACTGACACGTGCTACGAGATTTCGATTCCACCGCCGCCTTCTATGAAAGGTTGGG
CTTCGGAATCGTTTTCCGGGACGCCGGCTGGATGATCCTCCAGCGCGGGGATCTCATGCTGGAGTTCTTC
GCCCACCCCAACTTGTTTATTGCAGCTTATAATGGTTACAAATAAAGCAATAGCATCACAAATTTCACAA
ATAAAGCATTTTTTTCACTGCATTCTAGTTGTGGTTTGTCCAAACTCATCAATGTATCTTATCATGTCTG
TATACCGTCGACCTCTAGCTAGAGCTTGGCGTAATCATGGTCATAGCTGTTTCCTGTGTGAAATTGTTAT
CCGCTCACAATTCCACACAACATACGAGCCGGAAGCATAAAGTGTAAAGCCTGGGGTGCCTAATGAGTGA
GCTAACTCACATTAATTGCGTTGCGCTCACTGCCCGCTTTCCAGTCGGGAAACCTGTCGTGCCAGCTGCA
TTAATGAATCGGCCAACGCGCGGGGAGAGGCGGTTTGCGTATTGGGCGCTCTTCCGCTTCCTCGCTCACT
GACTCGCTGCGCTCGGTCGTTCGGCTGCGGCGAGCGGTATCAGCTCACTCAAAGGCGGTAATACGGTTAT
CCACAGAATCAGGGGATAACGCAGGAAAGAACATGTGAGCAAAAGGCCAGCAAAAGGCCAGGAACCGTAA
AAAGGCCGCGTTGCTGGCGTTTTTCCATAGGCTCCGCCCCCCTGACGAGCATCACAAAAATCGACGCTCA
AGTCAGAGGTGGCGAAACCCGACAGGACTATAAAGATACCAGGCGTTTCCCCCTGGAAGCTCCCTCGTGC
GCTCTCCTGTTCCGACCCTGCCGCTTACCGGATACCTGTCCGCCTTTCTCCCTTCGGGAAGCGTGGCGCT
TTCTCATAGCTCACGCTGTAGGTATCTCAGTTCGGTGTAGGTCGTTCGCTCCAAGCTGGGCTGTGTGCAC
GAACCCCCCGTTCAGCCCGACCGCTGCGCCTTATCCGGTAACTATCGTCTTGAGTCCAACCCGGTAAGAC
ACGACTTATCGCCACTGGCAGCAGCCACTGGTAACAGGATTAGCAGAGCGAGGTATGTAGGCGGTGCTAC
AGAGTTCTTGAAGTGGTGGCCTAACTACGGCTACACTAGAAGAACAGTATTTGGTATCTGCGCTCTGCTG
AAGCCAGTTACCTTCGGAAAAAGAGTTGGTAGCTCTTGATCCGGCAAACAAACCACCGCTGGTAGCGGTG
GTTTTTTTGTTTGCAAGCAGCAGATTACGCGCAGAAAAAAAGGATCTCAAGAAGATCCTTTGATCTTTTC
TACGGGGTCTGACGCTCAGTGGAACGAAAACTCACGTTAAGGGATTTTGGTCATGAGATTATCAAAAAGG
ATCTTCACCTAGATCCTTTTAAATTAAAAATGAAGTTTTAAATCAATCTAAAGTATATATGAGTAAACTT
GGTCTGACAGTTACCAATGCTTAATCAGTGAGGCACCTATCTCAGCGATCTGTCTATTTCGTTCATCCAT
AGTTGCCTGACTCCCCGTCGTGTAGATAACTACGATACGGGAGGGCTTACCATCTGGCCCCAGTGCTGCA
ATGATACCGCGAGACCCACGCTCACCGGCTCCAGATTTATCAGCAATAAACCAGCCAGCCGGAAGGGCCG
AGCGCAGAAGTGGTCCTGCAACTTTATCCGCCTCCATCCAGTCTATTAATTGTTGCCGGGAAGCTAGAGT
AAGTAGTTCGCCAGTTAATAGTTTGCGCAACGTTGTTGCCATTGCTACAGGCATCGTGGTGTCACGCTCG
TCGTTTGGTATGGCTTCATTCAGCTCCGGTTCCCAACGATCAAGGCGAGTTACATGATCCCCCATGTTGT
GCAAAAAAGCGGTTAGCTCCTTCGGTCCTCCGATCGTTGTCAGAAGTAAGTTGGCCGCAGTGTTATCACT
CATGGTTATGGCAGCACTGCATAATTCTCTTACTGTCATGCCATCCGTAAGATGCTTTTCTGTGACTGGT
GAGTACTCAACCAAGTCATTCTGAGAATAGTGTATGCGGCGACCGAGTTGCTCTTGCCCGGCGTCAATAC
GGGATAATACCGCGCCACATAGCAGAACTTTAAAAGTGCTCATCATTGGAAAACGTTCTTCGGGGCGAAA
ACTCTCAAGGATCTTACCGCTGTTGAGATCCAGTTCGATGTAACCCACTCGTGCACCCAACTGATCTTCA
GCATCTTTTACTTTCACCAGCGTTTCTGGGTGAGCAAAAACAGGAAGGCAAAATGCCGCAAAAAAGGGAA
TAAGGGCGACACGGAAATGTTGAATACTCATACTCTTCCTTTTTCAATATTATTGAAGCATTTATCAGGG
TTATTGTCTCATGAGCGGATACATATTTGAATGTATTTAGAAAAATAAACAAATAGGGGTTCCGCGCACA
TTTCCCCGAAAAGTGCCACCTGACGTCGACGGATCGGGAGATCTCCCGATCCCCTATGGTGCACTCTCAG
TACAATCTGCTCTGATGCCGCATAGTTAAGCCAGTATCTGCTCCCTGCTTGTGTGTTGGAGGTCGCTGAG
TAGTGCGCGAGCAAAATTTAAGCTACAACAAGGCAAGGCTTGACCGACAATTGCATGAAGAATCTGCTTA
GGGTTAGGCGTTTTGCGCTGCTTCGCGATGTACGGGCCAGATATACGCGTTGACATTGATTATTGACTAG
TTATTAATAGTAATCAATTACGGGGTCATTAGTTCATAGCCCATATATGGAGTTCCGCGTTACATAACTT
ACGGTAAATGGCCCGCCTGGCTGACCGCCCAACGACCCCCGCCCATTGACGTCAATAATGACGTATGTTC
CCATAGTAACGCCAATAGGGACTTTCCATTGACGTCAATGGGTGGAGTATTTACGGTAAACTGCCCACTT
GGCAGTACATCAAGTGTATCATATGCCAAGTACGCCCCCTATTGACGTCAATGACGGTAAATGGCCCGCC
TGGCATTATGCCCAGTACATGACCTTATGGGACTTTCCTACTTGGCAGTACATCTACGTATTAGTCATCG
CTATTACCATGGTGATGCGGTTTTGGCAGTACATCAATGGGCGTGGATAGCGGTTTGACTCACGGGGATT
TCCAAGTCTCCACCCCATTGACGTCAATGGGAGTTTGTTTTGGCACCAAAATCAACGGGACTTTCCAAAA
TGTCGTAACAACTCCGCCCCATTGACGCAAATGGGCGGTAGGCGTGTACGGTGGGAGGTCTATATAAGCA
GCGCGTTTTGCCTGTACTGGGTCTCTCTGGTTAGACCAGATCTGAGCCTGGGAGCTCTCTGGCTAACTAG
GGAACCCACTGCTTAAGCCTCAATAAAGCTTGCCTTGAGTGCTTCAAGTAGTGTGTGCCCGTCTGTTGTG
TGACTCTGGTAACTAGAGATCCCTCAGACCCTTTTAGTCAGTGTGGAAAATCTCTAGCAGTGGCGCCCGA
ACAGGGACTTGAAAGCGAAAGGGAAACCAGAGGAGCTCTCTCGACGCAGGACTCGGCTTGCTGAAGCGCG
CACGGCAAGAGGCGAGGGGCGGCGACTGGTGAGTACGCCAAAAATTTTGACTAGCGGAGGCTAGAAGGAG
AGAGATGGGTGCGAGAGCGTCAGTATTAAGCGGGGGAGAATTAGATCGCGATGGGAAAAAATTCGGTTAA
GGCCAGGGGGAAAGAAAAAATATAAATTAAAACATATAGTATGGGCAAGCAGGGAGCTAGAACGATTCGC
AGTTAATCCTGGCCTGTTAGAAACATCAGAAGGCTGTAGACAAATACTGGGACAGCTACAACCATCCCTT
CAGACAGGATCAGAAGAACTTAGATCATTATATAATACAGTAGCAACCCTCTATTGTGTGCATCAAAGGA
TAGAGATAAAAGACACCAAGGAAGCTTTAGACAAGATAGAGGAAGAGCAAAACAAAAGTAAGACCACCGC
ACAGCAAGCGGCCGCTGATCTTCAGACCTGGAGGAGGAGATATGAGGGACAATTGGAGAAGTGAATTATA
TAAATATAAAGTAGTAAAAATTGAACCATTAGGAGTAGCACCCACCAAGGCAAAGAGAAGAGTGGTGCAG
AGAGAAAAAAGAGCAGTGGGAATAGGAGCTTTGTTCCTTGGGTTCTTGGGAGCAGCAGGAAGCACTATGG
GCGCAGCGTCAATGACGCTGACGGTACAGGCCAGACAATTATTGTCTGGTATAGTGCAGCAGCAGAACAA
TTTGCTGAGGGCTATTGAGGCGCAACAGCATCTGTTGCAACTCACAGTCTGGGGCATCAAGCAGCTCCAG
GCAAGAATCCTGGCTGTGGAAAGATACCTAAAGGATCAACAGCTCCTGGGGATTTGGGGTTGCTCTGGAA
AACTCATTTGCACCACTGCTGTGCCTTGGAATGCTAGTTGGAGTAATAAATCTCTGGAACAGATTTGGAA
TCACACGACCTGGATGGAGTGGGACAGAGAAATTAACAATTACACAAGCTTAATACACTCCTTAATTGAA
GAATCGCAAAACCAGCAAGAAAAGAATGAACAAGAATTATTGGAATTAGATAAATGGGCAAGTTTGTGGA
ATTGGTTTAACATAACAAATTGGCTGTGGTATATAAAATTATTCATAATGATAGTAGGAGGCTTGGTAGG
TTTAAGAATAGTTTTTGCTGTACTTTCTATAGTGAATAGAGTTAGGCAGGGATATTCACCATTATCGTTT
CAGACCCACCTCCCAACCCCGAGGGGACCCGACAGGCCCGAAGGAATAGAAGAAGAAGGTGGAGAGAGAG
ACAGAGACAGATCCATTCGATTAGTGAACGGATCGGCACTGCGTGCGCCAATTCTGCAGACAAATGGCAG
TATTCATCCACAATTTTAAAAGAAAAGGGGGGATTGGGGGGTACAGTGCAGGGGAAAGAATAGTAGACAT
AATAGCAACAGACATACAAACTAAAGAATTACAAAAACAAATTACAAAAATTCAAAATTTTCGGGTTTAT
TACAGGGACAGCAGAGATCCAGTTTGGTTAATTAAGGTACCGGGCAGAGCGCACATCGCCCACAGTCCCC
GAGAAGTTGGGGGGAGGGGTCGGCAATTGATCCGGTGCCTAGAGAAGGTGGCGCGGGGTAAACTGGGAAA
GTGATGTCGTGTACTGGCTCCGCCTTTTTCCCGAGGGTGGGGGAGAACCGTATATAAGTGCAGTAGTCGC
CGTGAACGTTCTTTTTCGCAACGGGTTTGCCGCCAGAACACAGGACCGGTTCTAGAGCGCTGCCACCGAC
TATAAGGACCACGACGGAGACTACAAGGATCATGATATTGATTACAAAGACGATGACGATAAGATGGCCC
CAAAGAAGAAGCGGAAGGTCGGTATCCACGGAGTCCCAGCAGCCGACAAGAAGTACAGCATCGGCCTGGC
CATCGGCACCAACTCTGTGGGCTGGGCCGTGATCACCGACGAGTACAAGGTGCCCAGCAAGAAATTCAAG
GTGCTGGGCAACACCGACCGGCACAGCATCAAGAAGAACCTGATCGGAGCCCTGCTGTTCGACAGCGGCG
AAACAGCCGAGGCCACCCGGCTGAAGAGAACCGCCAGAAGAAGATACACCAGACGGAAGAACCGGATCTG
CTATCTGCAAGAGATCTTCAGCAACGAGATGGCCAAGGTGGACGACAGCTTCTTCCACAGACTGGAAGAG
TCCTTCCTGGTGGAAGAGGATAAGAAGCACGAGCGGCACCCCATCTTCGGCAACATCGTGGACGAGGTGG
CCTACCACGAGAAGTACCCCACCATCTACCACCTGAGAAAGAAACTGGTGGACAGCACCGACAAGGCCGA
CCTGCGGCTGATCTATCTGGCCCTGGCCCACATGATCAAGTTCCGGGGCCACTTCCTGATCGAGGGCGAC
CTGAACCCCGACAACAGCGACGTGGACAAGCTGTTCATCCAGCTGGTGCAGACCTACAACCAGCTGTTCG
AGGAAAACCCCATCAACGCCAGCGGCGTGGACGCCAAGGCCATCCTGTCTGCCAGACTGAGCAAGAGCAG
ACGGCTGGAAAATCTGATCGCCCAGCTGCCCGGCGAGAAGAAGAATGGCCTGTTCGGCAACCTGATTGCC
CTGAGCCTGGGCCTGACCCCCAACTTCAAGAGCAACTTCGACCTGGCCGAGGATGCCAAACTGCAGCTGA
GCAAGGACACCTACGACGACGACCTGGACAACCTGCTGGCCCAGATCGGCGACCAGTACGCCGACCTGTT
TCTGGCCGCCAAGAACCTGTCCGACGCCATCCTGCTGAGCGACATCCTGAGAGTGAACACCGAGATCACC
AAGGCCCCCCTGAGCGCCTCTATGATCAAGAGATACGACGAGCACCACCAGGACCTGACCCTGCTGAAAG
CTCTCGTGCGGCAGCAGCTGCCTGAGAAGTACAAAGAGATTTTCTTCGACCAGAGCAAGAACGGCTACGC
CGGCTACATTGACGGCGGAGCCAGCCAGGAAGAGTTCTACAAGTTCATCAAGCCCATCCTGGAAAAGATG
GACGGCACCGAGGAACTGCTCGTGAAGCTGAACAGAGAGGACCTGCTGCGGAAGCAGCGGACCTTCGACA
ACGGCAGCATCCCCCACCAGATCCACCTGGGAGAGCTGCACGCCATTCTGCGGCGGCAGGAAGATTTTTA
CCCATTCCTGAAGGACAACCGGGAAAAGATCGAGAAGATCCTGACCTTCCGCATCCCCTACTACGTGGGC
CCTCTGGCCAGGGGAAACAGCAGATTCGCCTGGATGACCAGAAAGAGCGAGGAAACCATCACCCCCTGGA
ACTTCGAGGAAGTGGTGGACAAGGGCGCTTCCGCCCAGAGCTTCATCGAGCGGATGACCAACTTCGATAA
GAACCTGCCCAACGAGAAGGTGCTGCCCAAGCACAGCCTGCTGTACGAGTACTTCACCGTGTATAACGAG
CTGACCAAAGTGAAATACGTGACCGAGGGAATGAGAAAGCCCGCCTTCCTGAGCGGCGAGCAGAAAAAGG
CCATCGTGGACCTGCTGTTCAAGACCAACCGGAAAGTGACCGTGAAGCAGCTGAAAGAGGACTACTTCAA
GAAAATCGAGTGCTTCGACTCCGTGGAAATCTCCGGCGTGGAAGATCGGTTCAACGCCTCCCTGGGCACA
TACCACGATCTGCTGAAAATTATCAAGGACAAGGACTTCCTGGACAATGAGGAAAACGAGGACATTCTGG
AAGATATCGTGCTGACCCTGACACTGTTTGAGGACAGAGAGATGATCGAGGAACGGCTGAAAACCTATGC
CCACCTGTTCGACGACAAAGTGATGAAGCAGCTGAAGCGGCGGAGATACACCGGCTGGGGCAGGCTGAGC
CGGAAGCTGATCAACGGCATCCGGGACAAGCAGTCCGGCAAGACAATCCTGGATTTCCTGAAGTCCGACG
GCTTCGCCAACAGAAACTTCATGCAGCTGATCCACGACGACAGCCTGACCTTTAAAGAGGACATCCAGAA
AGCCCAGGTGTCCGGCCAGGGCGATAGCCTGCACGAGCACATTGCCAATCTGGCCGGCAGCCCCGCCATT
AAGAAGGGCATCCTGCAGACAGTGAAGGTGGTGGACGAGCTCGTGAAAGTGATGGGCCGGCACAAGCCCG
AGAACATCGTGATCGAAATGGCCAGAGAGAACCAGACCACCCAGAAGGGACAGAAGAACAGCCGCGAGAG
AATGAAGCGGATCGAAGAGGGCATCAAAGAGCTGGGCAGCCAGATCCTGAAAGAACACCCCGTGGAAAAC
ACCCAGCTGCAGAACGAGAAGCTGTACCTGTACTACCTGCAGAATGGGCGGGATATGTACGTGGACCAGG
AACTGGACATCAACCGGCTGTCCGACTACGATGTGGACGCTATCGTGCCTCAGAGCTTTCTGAAGGACGA
CTCCATCGACAACAAGGTGCTGACCAGAAGCGACAAGAACCGGGGCAAGAGCGACAACGTGCCCTCCGAA
GAGGTCGTGAAGAAGATGAAGAACTACTGGCGGCAGCTGCTGAACGCCAAGCTGATTACCCAGAGAAAGT
TCGACAATCTGACCAAGGCCGAGAGAGGCGGCCTGAGCGAACTGGATAAGGCCGGCTTCATCAAGAGACA
GCTGGTGGAAACCCGGCAGATCACAAAGCACGTGGCACAGATCCTGGACTCCCGGATGAACACTAAGTAC
GACGAGAATGACAAGCTGATCCGGGAAGTGAAAGTGATCACCCTGAAGTCCAAGCTGGTGTCCGATTTCC
GGAAGGATTTCCAGTTTTACAAAGTGCGCGAGATCAACAACTACCACCACGCCCACGACGCCTACCTGAA
CGCCGTCGTGGGAACCGCCCTGATCAAAAAGTACCCTAAGCTGGAAAGCGAGTTCGTGTACGGCGACTAC
AAGGTGTACGACGTGCGGAAGATGATCGCCAAGAGCGAGCAGGAAATCGGCAAGGCTACCGCCAAGTACT
TCTTCTACAGCAACATCATGAACTTTTTCAAGACCGAGATTACCCTGGCCAACGGCGAGATCCGGAAGCG
GCCTCTGATCGAGACAAACGGCGAAACCGGGGAGATCGTGTGGGATAAGGGCCGGGATTTTGCCACCGTG
CGGAAAGTGCTGAGCATGCCCCAAGTGAATATCGTGAAAAAGACCGAGGTGCAGACAGGCGGCTTCAGCA
AAGAGTCTATCCTGCCCAAGAGGAACAGCGATAAGCTGATCGCCAGAAAGAAGGACTGGGACCCTAAGAA
GTACGGCGGCTTCGACAGCCCCACCGTGGCCTATTCTGTGCTGGTGGTGGCCAAAGTGGAAAAGGGCAAG
TCCAAGAAACTGAAGAGTGTGAAAGAGCTGCTGGGGATCACCATCATGGAAAGAAGCAGCTTCGAGAAGA
ATCCCATCGACTTTCTGGAAGCCAAGGGCTACAAAGAAGTGAAAAAGGACCTGATCATCAAGCTGCCTAA
GTACTCCCTGTTCGAGCTGGAAAACGGCCGGAAGAGAATGCTGGCCTCTGCCGGCGAACTGCAGAAGGGA
AACGAACTGGCCCTGCCCTCCAAATATGTGAACTTCCTGTACCTGGCCAGCCACTATGAGAAGCTGAAGG
GCTCCCCCGAGGATAATGAGCAGAAACAGCTGTTTGTGGAACAGCACAAGCACTACCTGGACGAGATCAT
CGAGCAGATCAGCGAGTTCTCCAAGAGAGTGATCCTGGCCGACGCTAATCTGGACAAAGTGCTGTCCGCC
TACAACAAGCACCGGGATAAGCCCATCAGAGAGCAGGCCGAGAATATCATCCACCTGTTTACCCTGACCA
ATCTGGGAGCCCCTGCCGCCTTCAAGTACTTTGACACCACCATCGACCGGAAGAGGTACACCAGCACCAA
AGAGGTGCTGGACGCCACCCTGATCCACCAGAGCATCACCGGCCTGTACGAGACACGGATCGACCTGTCT
CAGCTGGGAGGCGACAAAAGGCCGGCGGCCACGAAAAAGGCCGGACAGGCCAAAAAGAAAAAGCTCGAGG
GCGGAGGCGGGAGCGGATCCGACGCATTGGACGATTTTGATCTGGATATGCTGGGAAGTGACGCCCTCGA
TGATTTTGACCTTGACATGCTTGGTTCGGATGCCCTTGATGACTTTGACCTCGACATGCTCGGCAGTGAC
GCCCTTGATGATTTCGACCTGGACATGCTGATTAACTCTAGAAGTTCCGGATCTCCGAAAAAGAAACGCA
AAGTTGGTAGCCAGTACCTGCCCGACACCGACGACCGGCACCGGATCGAGGAAAAGCGGAAGCGGACCTA
CGAGACATTCAAGAGCATCATGAAGAAGTCCCCCTTCAGCGGCCCCACCGACCCTAGACCTCCACCTAGA
AGAATCGCCGTGCCCAGCAGATCCAGCGCCAGCGTGCCAAAACCTGCCCCCCAGCCTTACCCCTTCACCA
GCAGCCTGAGCACCATCAACTACGACGAGTTCCCTACCATGGTGTTCCCCAGCGGCCAGATCTCTCAGGC
CTCTGCTCTGGCTCCAGCCCCTCCTCAGGTGCTGCCTCAGGCTCCTGCTCCTGCACCAGCTCCAGCCATG
GTGTCTGCACTGGCTCAGGCACCAGCACCCGTGCCTGTGCTGGCTCCTGGACCTCCACAGGCTGTGGCTC
CACCAGCCCCTAAACCTACACAGGCCGGCGAGGGCACACTGTCTGAAGCTCTGCTGCAGCTGCAGTTCGA
CGACGAGGATCTGGGAGCCCTGCTGGGAAACAGCACCGATCCTGCCGTGTTCACCGACCTGGCCAGCGTG
GACAACAGCGAGTTCCAGCAGCTGCTGAACCAGGGCATCCCTGTGGCCCCTCACACCACCGAGCCCATGC
TGATGGAATACCCCGAGGCCATCACCCGGCTCGTGACAGGCGCTCAGAGGCCTCCTGATCCAGCTCCTGC
CCCTCTGGGAGCACCAGGCCTGCCTAATGGACTGCTGTCTGGCGACGAGGACTTCAGCTCTATCGCCGAT
ATGGATTTCTCAGCCTTGCTGGGCTCTGGCAGCGGCAGCCGGGATTCCAGGGAAGGGATGTTTTTGCCGA
AGCCTGAGGCCGGCTCCGCTATTAGTGACGTGTTTGAGGGCCGCGAGGTGTGCCAGCCAAAACGAATCCG
GCCATTTCATCCTCCAGGAAGTCCATGGGCCAACCGCCCACTCCCCGCCAGCCTCGCACCAACACCAACC
GGTCCAGTACATGAGCCAGTCGGGTCACTGACCCCGGCACCAGTCCCTCAGCCACTGGATCCAGCGCCCG
CAGTGACTCCCGAGGCCAGTCACCTGTTGGAGGATCCCGATGAAGAGACGAGCCAGGCTGTCAAAGCCCT
TCGGGAGATGGCCGATACTGTGATTCCCCAGAAGGAAGAGGCTGCAATCTGTGGCCAAATGGACCTTTCC
CATCCGCCCCCAAGGGGCCATCTGGATGAGCTGACAACCACACTTGAGTCCATGACCGAGGATCTGAACC
TGGACTCACCCCTGACCCCGGAATTGAACGAGATTCTGGATACCTTCCTGAACGACGAGTGCCTCTTGCA
TGCCATGCATATCAGCACAGGACTGTCCATCTTCGACACATCTCTGTTTTGA
Features (pLannotate 1.2.2; 32 found; start..end, strand, type, name):
     16..604     +  misc_feature   WPRE: woodchuck hepatitis virus posttranscriptional regulatory element
    655..674     +  misc_feature   cPPT/CTS (fragment): central polypurine tract and central termination sequence of HIV-1
    676..909     +  LTR            3' LTR (ΔU3): self-inactivating 3' long terminal repeat (LTR) from HIV-1
    941..1165    +  polyA_signal   bGH poly(A) signal: bovine growth hormone polyadenylation signal
   1169..1190    +  promoter       SV40 promoter (fragment): SV40 enhancer and early promoter
   1211..1639    +  rep_origin     f1 ori (sequence partly withheld): f1 bacteriophage origin of replication; arrow indicates direction of (+) strand synthesis
   1653..1982    +  promoter       SV40 promoter: SV40 enhancer and early promoter
   2030..2077    +  promoter       EM7 promoter: synthetic bacterial promoter&nbsp
   2096..2470    +  CDS            BleoR: antibiotic-binding protein; Sh ble from Streptoalloteichus hindustanus; confers resistance to bleomycin, phleomycin, and Zeocin™
   2480..2605    +  CDS            ble (fragment): BLE_KLEPN - Experimental evidence at protein level: Swiss-Prot protein existence level 1. Binding protein with a strong affinity to the bleomycin family of antibiotics. Binds to CL990; an antimitotic-antibiotic compound. From Klebsiella pneumoniae.
   2600..2721    +  polyA_signal   SV40 poly(A) signal: SV40 polyadenylation signal
   2792..2814    -  protein_bind   lac operator (fragment): The lac repressor binds to the lac operator to inhibit transcription in E. coli. This inhibition can be relieved by adding lactose or isopropyl-β-D-thiogalactopyranoside (IPTG). lac repressor encoded by lacI
   2818..2848    -  promoter       lac promoter: promoter for the E. coli lac operon
   2863..2884    -  protein_bind   CAP binding site: CAP binding activates transcription in the presence of cAMP. E. coli catabolite activator protein
   2897..2989    -  CDS            lacI (fragment): lac repressor; lacI; The lac repressor binds to the lac operator to inhibit transcription in E. coli. This inhibition can be relieved by adding lactose or isopropyl-β-D-thiogalactopyranoside (IPTG).
   3172..3760    -  rep_origin     ori: high-copy-number ColE1/pMB1/pBR322/pUC origin of replication
   3931..4791    -  CDS            AmpR: β-lactamase; bla; confers resistance to ampicillin, carbenicillin, and related antibiotics
   4792..4896    -  promoter       AmpR promoter: bla
   4955..5007    -  misc_feature   bom (fragment): basis of mobility region from pBR322
   5162..5541    +  enhancer       CMV enhancer: human cytomegalovirus immediate early enhancer
   5542..5741    +  promoter       CMV promoter: human cytomegalovirus (CMV) immediate early promoter
   5759..5939    +  LTR            5' LTR (truncated): truncated 5' long terminal repeat (LTR) from HIV-1
   5986..6111    +  misc_feature   HIV-1 Ψ: packaging signal of human immunodeficiency virus type 1
   6095..6458    +  CDS            HIV-1 gag (fragment): gag protein from human immunodeficiency virus 1; gag
   6604..6837    +  misc_feature   RRE: The Rev response element (RRE) of HIV-1 allows for Rev-dependent mRNA export from the nucleus to the cytoplasm.
   7214..7314    +  CDS            Rev (fragment): human immunodeficiency virus 1 (HIV-1) Rev protein; rev; enhances nuclear export of unspliced and incompletely spliced viral mRNAs
   7364..7481    +  misc_feature   cPPT/CTS: central polypurine tract and central termination sequence of HIV-1
   7532..7743    +  promoter       EF-1α core promoter: core promoter for human elongation factor EF-1α
   7885..11985   +  CDS            Cas9: Cas9 (Csn1) endonuclease from the Streptococcus pyogenes Type II CRISPR/Cas system generates RNA-guided double strand breaks in DNA
  11986..12033   +  CDS            nucleoplasmin NLS: bipartite nuclear localization signal from nucleoplasmin
  12262..13041   +  CDS            RELA (fragment): TF65_HUMAN - Also known as NFKB3. Experimental evidence at protein level: Swiss-Prot protein existence level 1. NF-kappa-B is a pleiotropic transcription factor present in almost all cell types and is the endpoint of a series of signal transduction events that are initiated by a vast array of stimuli related to many biological processes such as inflammation, immunity, differentiation, cell growth, tumorigenesis and apoptosis. NF-kappa-B is a homo- or heterodimeric complex formed by the Rel-like domain- containing proteins RELA/p65, RELB, NFKB1/p105, NFKB1/p50, REL and NFKB2/p52. The heterodime
  13060..13629   +  CDS            Rta AD: transcriptional activation domain from the human herpesvirus 4 (Epstein-Barr virus) replication and transcription activator Rta/BRLF1 (Hardwick et al., 1992; Chavez et al., 2015)
