[The description below was written by a language model from this plasmid's Addgene catalogue record and pLannotate feature annotations shown in this document.]
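Description:
lenti EF1a-FLAG-dCas9-VPR is a lentiviral transfer plasmid for mammalian expression, built on the lentiCRISPR v2 backbone, that delivers a CRISPR activation effector. It is propagated in E. coli through a high-copy ColE1/pUC-type origin with ampicillin selection (AmpR). The backbone also contains an f1 origin and an SV40/EM7-driven bleomycin/Zeocin resistance (BleoR) cassette, which lies outside the LTR-flanked region and so would not be carried into transduced cells. The viral portion has a third-generation, self-inactivating layout. A CMV enhancer/promoter drives a truncated HIV-1 5' LTR, followed by the Ψ packaging signal with a partial gag fragment, the Rev response element for Rev-dependent export of the genomic RNA, and the cPPT/CTS. Downstream of the cargo sit a WPRE to boost transcript expression and a ΔU3 3' LTR, then a bGH polyadenylation signal.

The payload is a synthetic dCas9-VPR fusion of about 5.9 kb with an N-terminal FLAG tag, transcribed from an EF1a promoter that the feature table annotates as the short EF-1α core element. The annotation software labels the coding region as Streptococcus pyogenes Cas9, but the record identifies it as the nuclease-dead form. This is followed by a nucleoplasmin nuclear localisation signal and the activator module, of which the RELA/p65 fragment and the Epstein-Barr virus Rta activation domain are annotated. The VP64 part of VPR is not separately called in the table. According to the depositor, the dCas9-VPR cassette was moved from an existing plasmid into this lentiviral backbone by Gibson assembly, adding the FLAG tag and EF1a promoter. No U6 promoter or guide RNA scaffold is annotated, so a guide would presumably have to be provided from another construct. The associated publication describes a neuron-optimised CRISPR/dCas9 activation system, consistent with targeted transcriptional upregulation of genes in transduced cells.
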