Addgene plasmid #114195: lenti EF1a-FLAG-dCas9-VPR
Purpose: Lentivirus compatible dCas9-VPR construct driven by the EF1a promoter
Depositing lab: Jeremy Day. Depositing organization: University of Alabama at Birmingham Research Foundation. Publication: A Neuron-Optimized CRISPR/dCas9 Activation System for Robust and Specific Gene Regulation. Savell KE, Bach SV, Zipperly ME, Revanna JS, Goska NA, Tuscher JJ, Duke CG, Sultan FA, Burke JN, Williams D, Ianov L, Day JJ. eNeuro. 2019 Mar 7;6(1). pii: eN-MNT-0495-18. doi: 10.1523/ENEURO.0495-18.2019. eCollection 2019 Jan-Feb. PubMed 30863790.
Backbone
  Vector backbone: lentiCRISPR v2
  Vector type: Mammalian Expression, Lentiviral
Growth in bacteria
  Bacterial resistance: Ampicillin, 100 μg/mL
  Growth temperature: 37°C
  Growth strain: NEB Stable
  Copy number: Unknown
Gene/Insert
  Gene/Insert name: dCas9-VPR
  Species: Synthetic
  Insert size (bp): 5865
  Promoter: EF1a
  Tag / fusion protein: FLAG (N terminal on insert)
  Cloning method: Gibson Cloning
  Sequencing primers: 5′ GTTTATTACAGGGACAGCAGA
Terms and licenses: Academic/Nonprofit Terms; Industry Terms: Not Available to Industry
Depositor comments: Addgene #63798 into lentivirus backbone and addition of N-term FLAG tag and EF1a promoter . Please visit https://www.biorxiv.org/content/early/2018/07/17/371500 for bioRxiv preprint.
How to cite: lenti EF1a-FLAG-dCas9-VPR was a gift from Jeremy Day (Addgene plasmid # 114195 ; http://n2t.net/addgene:114195 ; RRID:Addgene_114195)
